>Addgene plasmid #35513 | pLenti-CaMKIIa-eArchT 3.0-EYFP | depositor full sequence | sequence record 43451 | pLenti-CaMKIIa-eArchT 3.0-EYFP sequence 10792 bps
GTCGACGGATCGGGAGATCTCCCGATCCCCTATGGTGCACTCTCAGTACAATCTGCTCTGATGCCGCATA
GTTAAGCCAGTATCTGCTCCCTGCTTGTGTGTTGGAGGTCGCTGAGTAGTGCGCGAGCAAAATTTAAGCT
ACAACAAGGCAAGGCTTGACCGACAATTGCATGAAGAATCTGCTTAGGGTTAGGCGTTTTGCGCTGCTTC
GCGATGTACGGGCCAGATATACGCGTTGACATTGATTATTGACTAGTTATTAATAGTAATCAATTACGGG
GTCATTAGTTCATAGCCCATATATGGAGTTCCGCGTTACATAACTTACGGTAAATGGCCCGCCTGGCTGA
CCGCCCAACGACCCCCGCCCATTGACGTCAATAATGACGTATGTTCCCATAGTAACGCCAATAGGGACTT
TCCATTGACGTCAATGGGTGGAGTATTTACGGTAAACTGCCCACTTGGCAGTACATCAAGTGTATCATAT
GCCAAGTACGCCCCCTATTGACGTCAATGACGGTAAATGGCCCGCCTGGCATTATGCCCAGTACATGACC
TTATGGGACTTTCCTACTTGGCAGTACATCTACGTATTAGTCATCGCTATTACCATGGTGATGCGGTTTT
GGCAGTACATCAATGGGCGTGGATAGCGGTTTGACTCACGGGGATTTCCAAGTCTCCACCCCATTGACGT
CAATGGGAGTTTGTTTTGGCACCAAAATCAACGGGACTTTCCAAAATGTCGTAACAACTCCGCCCCATTG
ACGCAAATGGGCGGTAGGCGTGTACGGTGGGAGGTCTATATAAGCAGCGCGTTTTGCCTGTACTGGGTCT
CTCTGGTTAGACCAGATCTGAGCCTGGGAGCTCTCTGGCTAACTAGGGAACCCACTGCTTAAGCCTCAAT
AAAGCTTGCCTTGAGTGCTTCAAGTAGTGTGTGCCCGTCTGTTGTGTGACTCTGGTAACTAGAGATCCCT
CAGACCCTTTTAGTCAGTGTGGAAAATCTCTAGCAGTGGCGCCCGAACAGGGACTTGAAAGCGAAAGGGA
AACCAGAGGAGCTCTCTCGACGCAGGACTCGGCTTGCTGAAGCGCGCACGGCAAGAGGCGAGGGGCGGCG
ACTGGTGAGTACGCCAAAAATTTTGACTAGCGGAGGCTAGAAGGAGAGAGATGGGTGCGAGAGCGTCAGT
ATTAAGCGGGGGAGAATTAGATCGCGATGGGAAAAAATTCGGTTAAGGCCAGGGGGAAAGAAAAAATATA
AATTAAAACATATAGTATGGGCAAGCAGGGAGCTAGAACGATTCGCAGTTAATCCTGGCCTGTTAGAAAC
ATCAGAAGGCTGTAGACAAATACTGGGACAGCTACAACCATCCCTTCAGACAGGATCAGAAGAACTTAGA
TCATTATATAATACAGTAGCAACCCTCTATTGTGTGCATCAAAGGATAGAGATAAAAGACACCAAGGAAG
CTTTAGACAAGATAGAGGAAGAGCAAAACAAAAGTAAGACCACCGCACAGCAAGCGGCCGCTGATCTTCA
GACCTGGAGGAGGAGATATGAGGGACAATTGGAGAAGTGAATTATATAAATATAAAGTAGTAAAAATTGA
ACCATTAGGAGTAGCACCCACCAAGGCAAAGAGAAGAGTGGTGCAGAGAGAAAAAAGAGCAGTGGGAATA
GGAGCTTTGTTCCTTGGGTTCTTGGGAGCAGCAGGAAGCACTATGGGCGCAGCGTCAATGACGCTGACGG
TACAGGCCAGACAATTATTGTCTGGTATAGTGCAGCAGCAGAACAATTTGCTGAGGGCTATTGAGGCGCA
ACAGCATCTGTTGCAACTCACAGTCTGGGGCATCAAGCAGCTCCAGGCAAGAATCCTGGCTGTGGAAAGA
TACCTAAAGGATCAACAGCTCCTGGGGATTTGGGGTTGCTCTGGAAAACTCATTTGCACCACTGCTGTGC
CTTGGAATGCTAGTTGGAGTAATAAATCTCTGGAACAGATTTGGAATCACACGACCTGGATGGAGTGGGA
CAGAGAAATTAACAATTACACAAGCTTAATACACTCCTTAATTGAAGAATCGCAAAACCAGCAAGAAAAG
AATGAACAAGAATTATTGGAATTAGATAAATGGGCAAGTTTGTGGAATTGGTTTAACATAACAAATTGGC
TGTGGTATATAAAATTATTCATAATGATAGTAGGAGGCTTGGTAGGTTTAAGAATAGTTTTTGCTGTACT
TTCTATAGTGAATAGAGTTAGGCAGGGATATTCACCATTATCGTTTCAGACCCACCTCCCAACCCCGAGG
GGACCCGACAGGCCCGAAGGAATAGAAGAAGAAGGTGGAGAGAGAGACAGAGACAGATCCATTCGATTAG
TGAACGGATCGGCACTGCGTGCGCCAATTCTGCAGACAAATGGCAGTATTCATCCACAATTTTAAAAGAA
AAGGGGGGATTGGGGGGTACAGTGCAGGGGAAAGAATAGTAGACATAATAGCAACAGACATACAAACTAA
AGAATTACAAAAACAAATTACAAAAATTCAAAATTTTCGGGTTTATTACAGGGACAGCAGAGATCCAGTT
TGGTTAATTAACATTATGGCCTTAGGTCACTTCATCTCCATGGGGTTCTTCTTCTGATTTTCTAGAAAAT
GAGATGGGGGTGCAGAGAGCTTCCTCAGTGACCTGCCCAGGGTCACATCAGAAATGTCAGAGCTAGAACT
TGAACTCAGATTACTAATCTTAAATTCCATGCCTTGGGGGCATGCAAGTACGATATACAGAAGGAGTGAA
CTCATTAGGGCAGATGACCAATGAGTTTAGGAAAGAAGAGTCCAGGGCAGGGTACATCTACACCACCCGC
CCAGCCCTGGGTGAGTCCAGCCACGTTCACCTCATTATAGTTGCCTCTCTCCAGTCCTACCTTGACGGGA
AGCACAAGCAGAAACTGGGACAGGAGCCCCAGGAGACCAAATCTTCATGGTCCCTCTGGGAGGATGGGTG
GGGAGAGCTGTGGCAGAGGCCTCAGGAGGGGCCCTGCTGCTCAGTGGTGACAGATAGGGGTGAGAAAGCA
GACAGAGTCATTCCGTCAGCATTCTGGGTCTGTTTGGTACTTCTTCTCACGCTAAGGTGGCGGTGTGATA
TGCACAATGGCTAAAAAGCAGGGAGAGCTGGAAAGAAACAAGGACAGAGACAGAGGCCAAGTCAACCAGA
CCAATTCCCAGAGGAAGCAAAGAAACCATTACAGAGACTACAAGGGGGAAGGGAAGGAGAGATGAATTAG
CTTCCCCTGTAAACCTTAGAACCCAGCTGTTGCCAGGGCAACGGGGCAATACCTGTCTCTTCAGAGGAGA
TGAAGTTGCCAGGGTAACTACATCCTGTCTTTCTCAAGGACCATCCCAGAATGTGGCACCCACTAGCCGT
TACCATAGCAACTGCCTCTTTGCCCCACTTAATCCCATCCCGTCTGTTAAAAGGGCCCTATAGTTGGAGG
TGGGGGAGGTAGGAAGAGCGATGATCACTTGTGGACTAAGTTTGTTCACATCCCCTTCTCCAACCCCCTC
AGTACATCACCCTGGGAGAACAAGGTCCACTTGCTTCTGGGCCCACACAGTCCTGCAGTATTGTGTATAT
AAGGCCAGGGCAACGGAGGAGCAGGTTTTAAGTGAAAGGCAGGCAGGTGTTGGGGAGGCAGTTACCGGGG
CAACGGGAACAGGGCGTTTCGGAGGTGGTTGCCATGGGGACCTGGATGCTGACGAAGGCTCGCGAGGCTG
TGAGCAGCCACAGTGCCCTGCTCAGAAGCCCCAAGCTCGTCAGTCAAGCCGGTTCTCCGTTTGCACTCAG
GAGCACGGGCAGGCGAGTGGCCCCTAGTTCTGGGGGCAGCGGGGGATCCGCCACCATGGACCCAATTGCA
CTGCAGGCGGGGTATGACCTCCTCGGTGACGGGAGGCCCGAGACACTCTGGCTGGGCATCGGGACGCTTC
TCATGCTCATCGGAACGTTTTACTTCATCGTCAAAGGATGGGGTGTAACAGACAAGGAAGCGCGCGAGTA
CTACTCGATCACTATTCTTGTGCCGGGCATCGCCTCAGCGGCGTATTTGAGCATGTTCTTTGGCATCGGG
CTGACCGAAGTGACGGTAGCGGGAGAGGTCTTGGATATCTACTATGCGCGCTACGCAGACTGGCTGTTTA
CAACTCCGCTCCTTTTGCTTGATCTTGCTCTGTTGGCAAAAGTAGATAGGGTGTCGATTGGGACGCTGGT
GGGAGTAGATGCCCTTATGATTGTCACGGGATTGATTGGGGCATTGTCGCACACGCCTCTCGCCCGATAT
TCGTGGTGGTTGTTTTCCACCATCTGCATGATCGTGGTCCTCTACTTCTTGGCGACGAGCCTTCGGGCTG
CGGCGAAGGAGAGAGGACCCGAGGTCGCGTCCACATTCAACACCTTGACTGCCCTGGTGCTGGTGCTCTG
GACCGCGTATCCCATCTTGTGGATTATCGGAACTGAAGGTGCCGGGGTCGTCGGTCTGGGAATCGAAACA
CTCCTCTTCATGGTGTTGGACGTAACAGCCAAGGTCGGATTTGGTTTCATCTTGCTGCGGTCAAGAGCAA
TTCTTGGGGATACGGAAGCCCCGGAGCCTGCGGCCGCCAAGAGCAGGATCACCAGCGAGGGCGAGTACAT
CCCCCTGGACCAGATCGACATCAACGTGGTGAGCAAGGGCGAGGAGCTGTTCACCGGGGTGGTGCCCATC
CTGGTCGAGCTGGACGGCGACGTAAACGGCCACAAGTTCAGCGTGTCCGGCGAGGGCGAGGGCGATGCCA
CCTACGGCAAGCTGACCCTGAAGTTCATCTGCACCACCGGCAAGCTGCCCGTGCCCTGGCCCACCCTCGT
GACCACCTTCGGCTACGGCCTGCAGTGCTTCGCCCGCTACCCCGACCACATGAAGCAGCACGACTTCTTC
AAGTCCGCCATGCCCGAAGGCTACGTCCAGGAGCGCACCATCTTCTTCAAGGACGACGGCAACTACAAGA
CCCGCGCCGAGGTGAAGTTCGAGGGCGACACCCTGGTGAACCGCATCGAGCTGAAGGGCATCGACTTCAA
GGAGGACGGCAACATCCTGGGGCACAAGCTGGAGTACAACTACAACAGCCACAACGTCTATATCATGGCC
GACAAGCAGAAGAACGGCATCAAGGTGAACTTCAAGATCCGCCACAACATCGAGGACGGCAGCGTGCAGC
TCGCCGACCACTACCAGCAGAACACCCCCATCGGCGACGGCCCCGTGCTGCTGCCCGACAACCACTACCT
GAGCTACCAGTCCGCCCTGAGCAAAGACCCCAACGAGAAGCGCGATCACATGGTCCTGCTGGAGTTCGTG
ACCGCCGCCGGGATCACTCTCGGCATGGACGAGCTGTACAAGTTCTGCTACGAGAACGAGGTGTAATGAG
AATTCGATATCAAGCTTATCGATAATCAACCTCTGGATTACAAAATTTGTGAAAGATTGACTGGTATTCT
TAACTATGTTGCTCCTTTTACGCTATGTGGATACGCTGCTTTAATGCCTTTGTATCATGCTATTGCTTCC
CGTATGGCTTTCATTTTCTCCTCCTTGTATAAATCCTGGTTGCTGTCTCTTTATGAGGAGTTGTGGCCCG
TTGTCAGGCAACGTGGCGTGGTGTGCACTGTGTTTGCTGACGCAACCCCCACTGGTTGGGGCATTGCCAC
CACCTGTCAGCTCCTTTCCGGGACTTTCGCTTTCCCCCTCCCTATTGCCACGGCGGAACTCATCGCCGCC
TGCCTTGCCCGCTGCTGGACAGGGGCTCGGCTGTTGGGCACTGACAATTCCGTGGTGTTGTCGGGGAAAT
CATCGTCCTTTCCTTGGCTGCTCGCCTGTGTTGCCACCTGGATTCTGCGCGGGACGTCCTTCTGCTACGT
CCCTTCGGCCCTCAATCCAGCGGACCTTCCTTCCCGCGGCCTGCTGCCGGCTCTGCGGCCTCTTCCGCGT
CTTCGCCTTCGCCCTCAGACGAGTCGGATCTCCCTTTGGGCCGCCTCCCCGCATCGATACCGTCGACCTC
GAGACCTAGAAAAACATGGAGCAATCACAAGTAGCAATACAGCAGCTACCAATGCTGATTGTGCCTGGCT
AGAAGCACAAGAGGAGGAGGAGGTGGGTTTTCCAGTCACACCTCAGGTACCTTTAAGACCAATGACTTAC
AAGGCAGCTGTAGATCTTAGCCACTTTTTAAAAGAAAAGGGGGGACTGGAAGGGCTAATTCACTCCCAAC
GAAGACAAGATATCCTTGATCTGTGGATCTACCACACACAAGGCTACTTCCCTGATTGGCAGAACTACAC
ACCAGGGCCAGGGATCAGATATCCACTGACCTTTGGATGGTGCTACAAGCTAGTACCAGTTGAGCAAGAG
AAGGTAGAAGAAGCCAATGAAGGAGAGAACACCCGCTTGTTACACCCTGTGAGCCTGCATGGGATGGATG
ACCCGGAGAGAGAAGTATTAGAGTGGAGGTTTGACAGCCGCCTAGCATTTCATCACATGGCCCGAGAGCT
GCATCCGGACTGTACTGGGTCTCTCTGGTTAGACCAGATCTGAGCCTGGGAGCTCTCTGGCTAACTAGGG
AACCCACTGCTTAAGCCTCAATAAAGCTTGCCTTGAGTGCTTCAAGTAGTGTGTGCCCGTCTGTTGTGTG
ACTCTGGTAACTAGAGATCCCTCAGACCCTTTTAGTCAGTGTGGAAAATCTCTAGCAGGGCCCGTTTAAA
CCCGCTGATCAGCCTCGACTGTGCCTTCTAGTTGCCAGCCATCTGTTGTTTGCCCCTCCCCCGTGCCTTC
CTTGACCCTGGAAGGTGCCACTCCCACTGTCCTTTCCTAATAAAATGAGGAAATTGCATCGCATTGTCTG
AGTAGGTGTCATTCTATTCTGGGGGGTGGGGTGGGGCAGGACAGCAAGGGGGAGGATTGGGAAGACAATA
GCAGGCATGCTGGGGATGCGGTGGGCTCTATGGCTTCTGAGGCGGAAAGAACCAGCTGGGGCTCTAGGGG
GTATCCCC
[124 nt withheld, positions 7079-7202]
C
[91 nt withheld, positions 7204-7294]
A
[49 nt withheld, positions 7296-7344]
CCTTTGACGTTGGAGTCCACGTTCTTT
[37 nt withheld, positions 7372-7408]
ACCCTATCTCGGTCTATTCTTTTGATTTATAAGGGATTTTGCCGATTTCGGCCTATTGGTTAAAAAATGA
GCTGATTTAACAAAAATTTAACGCGAATTAATTCTGTGGAATGTGTGTCAGTTAGGGTGTGGAAAGTCCC
CAGGCTCCCCAGCAGGCAGAAGTATGCAAAGCATGCATCTCAATTAGTCAGCAACCAGGTGTGGAAAGTC
CCCAGGCTCCCCAGCAGGCAGAAGTATGCAAAGCATGCATCTCAATTAGTCAGCAACCATAGTCCCGCCC
CTAACTCCGCCCATCCCGCCCCTAACTCCGCCCAGTTCCGCCCATTCTCCGCCCCATGGCTGACTAATTT
TTTTTATTTATGCAGAGGCCGAGGCCGCCTCTGCCTCTGAGCTATTCCAGAAGTAGTGAGGAGGCTTTTT
TGGAGGCCTAGGCTTTTGCAAAAAGCTCCCGGGAGCTTGTATATCCATTTTCGGATCTGATCAGCACGTG
TTGACAATTAATCATCGGCATAGTATATCGGCATAGTATAATACGACAAGGTGAGGAACTAAACCATGGC
CAAGTTGACCAGTGCCGTTCCGGTGCTCACCGCGCGCGACGTCGCCGGAGCGGTCGAGTTCTGGACCGAC
CGGCTCGGGTTCTCCCGGGACTTCGTGGAGGACGACTTCGCCGGTGTGGTCCGGGACGACGTGACCCTGT
TCATCAGCGCGGTCCAGGACCAGGTGGTGCCGGACAACACCCTGGCCTGGGTGTGGGTGCGCGGCCTGGA
CGAGCTGTACGCCGAGTGGTCGGAGGTCGTGTCCACGAACTTCCGGGACGCCTCCGGGCCGGCCATGACC
GAGATCGGCGAGCAGCCGTGGGGGCGGGAGTTCGCCCTGCGCGACCCGGCCGGCAACTGCGTGCACTTCG
TGGCCGAGGAGCAGGACTGACACGTGCTACGAGATTTCGATTCCACCGCCGCCTTCTATGAAAGGTTGGG
CTTCGGAATCGTTTTCCGGGACGCCGGCTGGATGATCCTCCAGCGCGGGGATCTCATGCTGGAGTTCTTC
GCCCACCCCAACTTGTTTATTGCAGCTTATAATGGTTACAAATAAAGCAATAGCATCACAAATTTCACAA
ATAAAGCATTTTTTTCACTGCATTCTAGTTGTGGTTTGTCCAAACTCATCAATGTATCTTATCATGTCTG
TATACCGTCGACCTCTAGCTAGAGCTTGGCGTAATCATGGTCATAGCTGTTTCCTGTGTGAAATTGTTAT
CCGCTCACAATTCCACACAACATACGAGCCGGAAGCATAAAGTGTAAAGCCTGGGGTGCCTAATGAGTGA
GCTAACTCACATTAATTGCGTTGCGCTCACTGCCCGCTTTCCAGTCGGGAAACCTGTCGTGCCAGCTGCA
TTAATGAATCGGCCAACGCGCGGGGAGAGGCGGTTTGCGTATTGGGCGCTCTTCCGCTTCCTCGCTCACT
GACTCGCTGCGCTCGGTCGTTCGGCTGCGGCGAGCGGTATCAGCTCACTCAAAGGCGGTAATACGGTTAT
CCACAGAATCAGGGGATAACGCAGGAAAGAACATGTGAGCAAAAGGCCAGCAAAAGGCCAGGAACCGTAA
AAAGGCCGCGTTGCTGGCGTTTTTCCATAGGCTCCGCCCCCCTGACGAGCATCACAAAAATCGACGCTCA
AGTCAGAGGTGGCGAAACCCGACAGGACTATAAAGATACCAGGCGTTTCCCCCTGGAAGCTCCCTCGTGC
GCTCTCCTGTTCCGACCCTGCCGCTTACCGGATACCTGTCCGCCTTTCTCCCTTCGGGAAGCGTGGCGCT
TTCTCATAGCTCACGCTGTAGGTATCTCAGTTCGGTGTAGGTCGTTCGCTCCAAGCTGGGCTGTGTGCAC
GAACCCCCCGTTCAGCCCGACCGCTGCGCCTTATCCGGTAACTATCGTCTTGAGTCCAACCCGGTAAGAC
ACGACTTATCGCCACTGGCAGCAGCCACTGGTAACAGGATTAGCAGAGCGAGGTATGTAGGCGGTGCTAC
AGAGTTCTTGAAGTGGTGGCCTAACTACGGCTACACTAGAAGAACAGTATTTGGTATCTGCGCTCTGCTG
AAGCCAGTTACCTTCGGAAAAAGAGTTGGTAGCTCTTGATCCGGCAAACAAACCACCGCTGGTAGCGGTG
GTTTTTTTGTTTGCAAGCAGCAGATTACGCGCAGAAAAAAAGGATCTCAAGAAGATCCTTTGATCTTTTC
TACGGGGTCTGACGCTCAGTGGAACGAAAACTCACGTTAAGGGATTTTGGTCATGAGATTATCAAAAAGG
ATCTTCACCTAGATCCTTTTAAATTAAAAATGAAGTTTTAAATCAATCTAAAGTATATATGAGTAAACTT
GGTCTGACAGTTACCAATGCTTAATCAGTGAGGCACCTATCTCAGCGATCTGTCTATTTCGTTCATCCAT
AGTTGCCTGACTCCCCGTCGTGTAGATAACTACGATACGGGAGGGCTTACCATCTGGCCCCAGTGCTGCA
ATGATACCGCGAGACCCACGCTCACCGGCTCCAGATTTATCAGCAATAAACCAGCCAGCCGGAAGGGCCG
AGCGCAGAAGTGGTCCTGCAACTTTATCCGCCTCCATCCAGTCTATTAATTGTTGCCGGGAAGCTAGAGT
AAGTAGTTCGCCAGTTAATAGTTTGCGCAACGTTGTTGCCATTGCTACAGGCATCGTGGTGTCACGCTCG
TCGTTTGGTATGGCTTCATTCAGCTCCGGTTCCCAACGATCAAGGCGAGTTACATGATCCCCCATGTTGT
GCAAAAAAGCGGTTAGCTCCTTCGGTCCTCCGATCGTTGTCAGAAGTAAGTTGGCCGCAGTGTTATCACT
CATGGTTATGGCAGCACTGCATAATTCTCTTACTGTCATGCCATCCGTAAGATGCTTTTCTGTGACTGGT
GAGTACTCAACCAAGTCATTCTGAGAATAGTGTATGCGGCGACCGAGTTGCTCTTGCCCGGCGTCAATAC
GGGATAATACCGCGCCACATAGCAGAACTTTAAAAGTGCTCATCATTGGAAAACGTTCTTCGGGGCGAAA
ACTCTCAAGGATCTTACCGCTGTTGAGATCCAGTTCGATGTAACCCACTCGTGCACCCAACTGATCTTCA
GCATCTTTTACTTTCACCAGCGTTTCTGGGTGAGCAAAAACAGGAAGGCAAAATGCCGCAAAAAAGGGAA
TAAGGGCGACACGGAAATGTTGAATACTCATACTCTTCCTTTTTCAATATTATTGAAGCATTTATCAGGG
TTATTGTCTCATGAGCGGATACATATTTGAATGTATTTAGAAAAATAAACAAATAGGGGTTCCGCGCACA
TTTCCCCGAAAAGTGCCACCTGAC
Features (pLannotate 1.2.2; 32 found; start..end, strand, type, name):
     31..83      -  misc_feature   bom (fragment): basis of mobility region from pBR322
    238..617     +  enhancer       CMV enhancer: human cytomegalovirus immediate early enhancer
    618..817     +  promoter       CMV promoter: human cytomegalovirus (CMV) immediate early promoter
    835..1015    +  LTR            5' LTR (truncated): truncated 5' long terminal repeat (LTR) from HIV-1
   1062..1187    +  misc_feature   HIV-1 Ψ: packaging signal of human immunodeficiency virus type 1
   1171..1534    +  CDS            HIV-1 gag (fragment): gag protein from human immunodeficiency virus 1; gag
   1680..1913    +  misc_feature   RRE: The Rev response element (RRE) of HIV-1 allows for Rev-dependent mRNA export from the nucleus to the cytoplasm.
   2290..2390    +  CDS            Rev (fragment): human immunodeficiency virus 1 (HIV-1) Rev protein; rev; enhances nuclear export of unspliced and incompletely spliced viral mRNAs
   2440..2557    +  misc_feature   cPPT/CTS: central polypurine tract and central termination sequence of HIV-1
   2602..3890    +  promoter       CaMKII promoter: promoter for the mouse calcium/calmodulin-dependent kinase II α subunit
   3906..4655    +  CDS            aop3: BACR3_HALSD - Experimental evidence at protein level: Swiss-Prot protein existence level 1. Light-driven proton pump. From Halorubrum sodomense.
   4659..4718    +  CDS            KCNJ2 (fragment): KCNJ2_HUMAN - Also known as IRK1. Experimental evidence at protein level: Swiss-Prot protein existence level 1. Probably participates in establishing action potential waveform and excitability of neuronal and muscle tissues. Inward rectifier potassium channels are characterized by a greater tendency to allow potassium to flow into the cell rather than out of it. Their voltage dependence is regulated by the concentration of extracellular potassium; as external potassium is raised, the voltage range of the channel opening shifts to more positive voltages. The inward rectification is mainly due t
   4717..5433    +  CDS            EYFP: enhanced YFP mammalian codon-optimized
   5460..5484    +  misc_feature   MCS (fragment): pBluescript multiple cloning site
   5484..6072    +  misc_feature   WPRE: woodchuck hepatitis virus posttranscriptional regulatory element
   6009..6590    +  CDS            nef (fragment): NEF_HV1H2 - Experimental evidence at protein level: Swiss-Prot protein existence level 1. Extracellular Nef protein targets CD4(+) T-lymphocytes for apoptosis by interacting with CXCR4 surface receptors. From Human immunodeficiency virus type 1 group M subtype B (isolate HXB2) (HIV-1).
   6597..6777    +  LTR            5' LTR (truncated): truncated 5' long terminal repeat (LTR) from HIV-1
   6809..7033    +  polyA_signal   bGH poly(A) signal: bovine growth hormone polyadenylation signal
   7037..7058    +  promoter       SV40 promoter (fragment): SV40 enhancer and early promoter
   7079..7507    +  rep_origin     f1 ori (sequence partly withheld): f1 bacteriophage origin of replication; arrow indicates direction of (+) strand synthesis
   7521..7850    +  promoter       SV40 promoter: SV40 enhancer and early promoter
   7898..7945    +  promoter       EM7 promoter: synthetic bacterial promoter&nbsp
   7964..8338    +  CDS            BleoR: antibiotic-binding protein; Sh ble from Streptoalloteichus hindustanus; confers resistance to bleomycin, phleomycin, and Zeocin™
   8348..8473    +  CDS            ble (fragment): BLE_KLEPN - Experimental evidence at protein level: Swiss-Prot protein existence level 1. Binding protein with a strong affinity to the bleomycin family of antibiotics. Binds to CL990; an antimitotic-antibiotic compound. From Klebsiella pneumoniae.
   8468..8589    +  polyA_signal   SV40 poly(A) signal: SV40 polyadenylation signal
   8660..8682    -  protein_bind   lac operator (fragment): The lac repressor binds to the lac operator to inhibit transcription in E. coli. This inhibition can be relieved by adding lactose or isopropyl-β-D-thiogalactopyranoside (IPTG). lac repressor encoded by lacI
   8686..8716    -  promoter       lac promoter: promoter for the E. coli lac operon
   8731..8752    -  protein_bind   CAP binding site: CAP binding activates transcription in the presence of cAMP. E. coli catabolite activator protein
   8765..8857    -  CDS            lacI (fragment): lac repressor; lacI; The lac repressor binds to the lac operator to inhibit transcription in E. coli. This inhibition can be relieved by adding lactose or isopropyl-β-D-thiogalactopyranoside (IPTG).
   9040..9628    -  rep_origin     ori: high-copy-number ColE1/pMB1/pBR322/pUC origin of replication
   9799..10659   -  CDS            AmpR: β-lactamase; bla; confers resistance to ampicillin, carbenicillin, and related antibiotics
  10660..10764   -  promoter       AmpR promoter: bla
