[The description below was written by a language model from this plasmid's Addgene catalogue record and pLannotate feature annotations shown in this document.]
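Description:
pLenti-CaMKIIa-eArchT 3.0-EYFP is an HIV-1-based lentiviral transfer plasmid for mammalian expression of an inhibitory microbial opsin in neurons. It is maintained in E. coli through a high-copy ColE1/pUC-type origin with ampicillin resistance (AmpR), and it also carries an f1 origin. The viral genome is transcribed from a CMV enhancer/promoter fused to a truncated 5' LTR. It contains the Ψ packaging signal with a partial gag sequence, the Rev response element for Rev-dependent nuclear export, and the cPPT/CTS element. It ends in a second truncated LTR followed by a bGH polyadenylation signal. Outside the viral unit, the backbone holds an SV40/EM7-driven bleomycin/Zeocin resistance cassette with an SV40 poly(A) signal.

The payload sits between cPPT and a WPRE, which enhances transcript stability and expression. The mouse CaMKIIα promoter, commonly used to bias expression toward excitatory neurons, drives eArchT 3.0. This is the light-driven outward proton pump ArchT from Halorubrum sp. TP009; the automated annotation matches it to the closely related Halorubrum sodomense archaerhodopsin-3. The opsin is followed by a short fragment annotated as the potassium channel KCNJ2 (Kir2.1), which fits the recorded trafficking signal, and then a C-terminal EYFP. The record also lists an ER export signal, which is not annotated separately in the feature table. According to the depositor, these trafficking additions improve membrane targeting in mammalian cells and increase photocurrents three- to five-fold. The construct is used to produce lentivirus for optogenetic silencing of CaMKIIα-expressing cells, with EYFP fluorescence marking opsin expression and localization. The depositor notes that minor sequence discrepancies exist in vector regions only and are not expected to affect function.
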