Addgene plasmid #35513: pLenti-CaMKIIa-eArchT 3.0-EYFP
Purpose: Lentiviral expression of CaMKIIa-driven ArchT 3.0 for optical inhibition.
Depositing lab: Karl Deisseroth. Depositing organization: Stanford University. Publication: Principles for applying optogenetic tools derived from direct comparative analysis of microbial opsins. Mattis J, Tye KM, Ferenczi EA, Ramakrishnan C, O'Shea DJ, Prakash R, Gunaydin LA, Hyun M, Fenno LE, Gradinaru V, Yizhar O, Deisseroth K. Nat Methods. 2011 Dec 18;9(2):159-72. doi: 10.1038/nmeth.1808. PubMed 22179551.
Backbone
  Vector backbone: pLenti
  Backbone size w/o insert (bp): 9245
  Modifications to backbone: Addition of a CaMKIIa promoter and a WPRE
  Vector type: Mammalian Expression, Lentiviral
Growth in bacteria
  Bacterial resistance: Ampicillin, 100 μg/mL
  Growth temperature: 37°C
  Growth strain: Stbl3
  Copy number: High Copy
Gene/Insert
  Gene/Insert name: eArchT 3.0-EYFP
  Species: Halorubrum sp. TP009
  Insert size (bp): 1548
  Mutation: Enhanced trafficking signal and ER export signal added
  Promoter: CaMKIIa
  Tag / fusion protein: EYFP (C terminal on insert)
  Cloning method: Restriction Enzyme; 5′ cloning site BamHI (not destroyed); 3′ cloning site EcoRI (not destroyed)
  Sequencing primers: 5′ AGTCCTGCAGTATTGTGTAT; 3′ GCAATAGCATGATACAAAGG
Resource information
  A portion of this plasmid was derived from a plasmid made by: ArchT as reported by the Boyden Lab was synthesized by DNA 2.0 and fused with EYFP
Terms and licenses: Academic/Nonprofit Terms; Industry Terms: Not Available to Industry
Depositor comments: The enhanced trafficking signals allow for better membrane targeting in mammalian cells resulting in 3-5 fold increase in currents. Please note that there may be several sequence discrepancies between depositor's reference sequence and Addgene's quality control sequence. These changes are in vector regions only and should not affect plasmid function.
How to cite: pLenti-CaMKIIa-eArchT 3.0-EYFP was a gift from Karl Deisseroth (Addgene plasmid # 35513 ; http://n2t.net/addgene:35513 ; RRID:Addgene_35513)
