>Addgene plasmid #35513 | pLenti-CaMKIIa-eArchT 3.0-EYFP | addgene partial sequence | sequence record 46164 | WPRE-R 5'-CATAGCGTAAAAGGAGCAACA-3'
TTTTGTAATCCAGAGGTTGATTATCGATAAGCTTGATATCGAATTCTCATTACACCTCGTTCTCGTAGCA
GAACTTGTACAGCTCGTCCATGCCGAGAGTGATCCCGGCGGCGGTCACGAACTCCAGCAGGACCATGTGA
TCGCGCTTCTCGTTGGGGTCTTTGCTCAGGGCGGACTGGTAGCTCAGGTAGTGGTTGTCGGGCAGCAGCA
CGGGGCCGTCGCCGATGGGGGTGTTCTGCTGGTAGTGGTCGGCGAGCTGCACGCTGCCGTCCTCGATGTT
GTGGCGGATCTTGAAGTTCACCTTGATGCCGTTCTTCTGCTTGTCGGCCATGATATAGACGTTGTGGCTG
TTGTAGTTGTACTCCAGCTTGTGCCCCAGGATGTTGCCGTCCTCCTTGAAGTCGATGCCCTTCAGCTCGA
TGCGGTTCACCAGGGTGTCGCCCTCGAACTTCACCTCGGCGCGGGTCTTGTAGTTGCCGTCGTCCTTGAA
GAAGATGGTGCGCTCCTGGACGTAGCCTTCGGGCATGGCGGACTTGAAGAAGTCGTGCTGCTTCATGTGG
TCGGGGTAGCGGGCGAAGCACTGCAGGCCGTAGCCGAAGGTGGTCACGAGGGTGGGCCAGGGCACGGGCA
GCTTGCCGGTGGTGCAGATGAACTTCAGGGTCAGCTTGCCGTAGGTGGCATCGCCCTCGCCCTCGCCGGA
CACGCTGAACTTGTGGCCGTTTACGTCGCCGTCCAGCTCGACCAGGATGGGCACCACCCCGGTGAACAGC
TCCTCGCCCTTGCTCACCACGTTGATGTCGATCTGGTCCAGGGGGATGTACTCGCCCTCGCTGGTGATCC
TGCTCTTGGCGGCCGCAGGCTCCGGGGCTTCCGTATCCCCAAGAATTGCTCTTGACCGCAGCAAGATGAA
AC
