>Addgene plasmid #35513 | pLenti-CaMKIIa-eArchT 3.0-EYFP | addgene partial sequence | sequence record 46165 | mCaMKIIapro-F 5'-gcctctttgccccacttaat
GTTGGAGGTGGGGGAGGTAGGAAGAGCGATGATCACTTGTGGACTAAGTTTGTTCGCATCCCCTTCTCCA
ACCCCCTCAGTACATCACCCTGGGGGAACAGGGTCCACTTGCTCCTGGGCCCACACAGTCCTGCAGTATT
GTGTATATAAGGCCAGGGCAAAGAGGAGCAGGTTTTAAAGTGAAAGGCAGGCAGGTGTTGGGGAGGCAGT
TACCGGGGCAACGGGAACAGGGCGTTTCGGAGGTGGTTGCCATGGGGACCTGGATGCTGACGAAGGCTCG
CGAGGCTGTGAGCAGCCACAGTGCCCTGCTCAGAAGCCCCAAGCTCGTCAGTCAAGCCGGTTCTCCGTTT
GCACTCAGGAGCACGGGCAGGCGAGTGGCCCCTAGTTCTGGGGGCAGCGGGGGATCCCCGGGTACCGGTA
GGCCACCATGGACCCAATTGCACTGCAGGCGGGGTATGACCTCCTCGGTGACGGGAGGCCCGAGACACTC
TGGCTGGGCATCGGGACGCTTCTCATGCTCATCGGAACGTTTTACTTCATCGTCAAAGGATGGGGTGTAA
CAGACAAGGAAGCGCGCGAGTACTACTCGATCACTATTCTTGTGCCGGGCATCGCCTCAGCGGCGTATTT
GAGCATGTTCTTTGGCATCGGGCTGACCGAAGTGACGGTAGCGGGAGAGGTCTTGGATATCTACTATGCG
CGCTACGCAGACTGGCTGTTTACAACTCCGCTCCTTTTGCTTGATCTTGCTCTGTTGGCAAAAGTAGATA
GGGTGTCGATTGGGACGCTGGTGGGAGTAGATGCCCTTATGATTGTCACGGGATTGATTGGGGCATTGTC
GCACACGCCTCTCGCCCGATATTCGTGGTGGTTGTTTTCCACCATCTGCATGATCGTG
